Addgene plasmid #212897: pCYP64
Purpose: Expresses the Priestia megaterium LRD-modifying cytochrome P450 enzyme
Depositing lab: Christopher Voigt. Depositing organization: Massachusetts Institute of Technology. Publication: Design of a redox-proficient Escherichia coli for screening terpenoids and modifying cytochrome P450s. Lin GM, Voigt CA. Nature Catalysis. 6, 1016–1029 (2023). https://doi.org/10.1038/s41929-023-01049-5.
Backbone
  Vector backbone: pCYP
  Vector type: Bacterial Expression
Growth in bacteria
  Bacterial resistance: Kanamycin, 50 μg/mL
  Growth temperature: 37°C
  Growth strain: DH5alpha
  Copy number: High Copy
Gene/Insert
  Gene/Insert name: cytochrome P450 (alt name: Uniprot ID: P14779)
  Species: Priestia megaterium
  Mutation: P450BM3 MERO1 (V78A, A82G, F87V, P142S, T175I, A184V, F205C, S226R, H236Q, E252G, R255S, A290V, V328A, L353V) M177A mutant
  Promoter: PcymRC
  Cloning method: Unknown
Resource information
  A portion of this plasmid was derived from a plasmid made by: codon optimized and synthesized by vendors
Terms and licenses: Academic/Nonprofit Terms; Industry Terms: Not Available to Industry
How to cite: pCYP64 was a gift from Christopher Voigt (Addgene plasmid # 212897 ; http://n2t.net/addgene:212897 ; RRID:Addgene_212897)
