[The description below was written by a language model from this plasmid's Addgene catalogue record and pLannotate feature annotations shown in this document.]
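Description:
pCYP64 is a bacterial expression plasmid built on the pCYP backbone for producing an engineered cytochrome P450 in Escherichia coli. It is selected with kanamycin through an aph(3')-Ia resistance gene. The annotated sequence (about 6.4 kb) contains a complete p15A origin of replication, which is normally considered medium copy and is compatible with ColE1-type plasmids. The catalogue entry, however, lists the plasmid as high copy, a discrepancy the record does not resolve. Short fragments matching the RSF origin, the pBR322 bom region, and the tet promoter and tetracycline resistance gene also appear, and these look like backbone remnants rather than functional parts.

The payload is a codon-optimized, synthesized copy of cyp102A1 from Priestia megaterium, encoding P450 BM3, a fatty acid monooxygenase. The version here is the heavily mutated MERO1 variant, carrying fourteen substitutions, plus an additional M177A change. The record describes it as an LRD-modifying enzyme but does not expand that abbreviation. Expression is driven by the PcymRC promoter, which corresponds to two annotated CuO operator sites bound by the CymR repressor from Pseudomonas putida. CymR is itself encoded on the plasmid downstream of a lacIq promoter fragment, so regulation is self-contained and transcription should be derepressed by cumate, the usual CymR inducer. A hammerhead ribozyme lies between the operators and the coding sequence. Such elements typically act as insulators, cleaving the 5' leader so that translation is independent of promoter context.

The plasmid belongs to a series associated with work on a redox-proficient E. coli strain for screening terpenoids and the P450s that modify them. A compatible origin suits co-transformation with other pathway plasmids.
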