Features (pLannotate 1.2.2; 13 found; start..end, strand, type, name):
     28..54      +  misc_feature   bom (fragment): basis of mobility region from pBR322
    153..208     -  rep_origin     RSF ori (fragment): Plasmids containing the RSF 1030 origin of replication can be propagated in E. coli cells that contain additional plasmids with compatible origins.
    296..841     -  rep_origin     p15A ori: Plasmids containing the medium-copy-number p15A origin of replication can be propagated in E. coli cells that contain a second plasmid with the ColE1 origin.
    930..1745    -  CDS            KanR: aminoglycoside phosphotransferase; aph(3')-Ia; confers resistance to kanamycin in bacteria or G418 (Geneticin®) in eukaryotes
   1922..1949    +  protein_bind   CuO: CymR-binding P2 operator sequence from the p-cmt operon of Pseudomonas putida (Mullick et al., 2006) CymR
   1980..2007    +  protein_bind   CuO: CymR-binding P2 operator sequence from the p-cmt operon of Pseudomonas putida (Mullick et al., 2006) CymR
   2011..2066    +  ncRNA          Hammerhead 3: Accession: RF00008 - Hammerhead ribozyme (type III)
   2116..5262    +  CDS            cyp102A1: CPXB_BACMB - Also known as cyp102. Experimental evidence at protein level: Swiss-Prot protein existence level 1. Functions as a fatty acid monooxygenase (PubMed:3106359, PubMed:1727637, PubMed:16566047, PubMed:7578081, PubMed:11695892, PubMed:14653735, PubMed:16403573, PubMed:18004886, PubMed:17077084, PubMed:17868686, PubMed:18298086, PubMed:18619466, PubMed:18721129, PubMed:19492389, PubMed:20180779, PubMed:21110374, PubMed:21875028). Catalyzes hydroxylation of fatty acids at omega-1, omega-2 and omega-3 positions (PubMed:1727637, PubMed:21875028). Shows activity toward medium and long-chain
   5393..5466    +  promoter       lacIq promoter (fragment): lacI (mutant); In the lacIq allele, a single base change in the promoter boosts expression of the lacI gene about 10-fold.
   5467..6075    +  CDS            cymR: CYMR_PSEPU - Experimental evidence at transcript level: Swiss-Prot protein existence level 2. Involved in the repression of the cym and cmt operons which are responsible of the p-cymene degradation. From Pseudomonas putida (Arthrobacter siderocapsulatus).
   6180..6198    -  promoter       tet promoter (fragment): E. coli promoter for tetracycline efflux protein gene
   6208..6328    +  CDS            TcR (fragment): tetracycline efflux protein; tet; confers resistance to tetracycline
   6347..11      -  rep_origin     RSF ori (fragment) (across the origin): Plasmids containing the RSF 1030 origin of replication can be propagated in E. coli cells that contain additional plasmids with compatible origins.
>Addgene plasmid #212897 | pCYP64 | addgene full sequence | sequence record 422120 | Addgene NGS Result
ACTGACTCGCTGCACGAGGCAGACCTCAGCGCTAGCGGAGTGTATACTGGCTTACTATGTTGGCACTGAT
GAGGGTGTCAGTGAAGTGCTTCATGTGGCAGGAGAAAAAAGGCTGCACCGGTGCGTCAGCAGAATATGTG
ATACAGGATATATTCCGCTTCCTCGCTCACTGACTCGCTACGCTCGGTCGTTCGACTGCGGCGAGCGGAA
ATGGCTTACGAACGGGGCGGAGATTTCCTGGAAGATGCCAGGAAGATACTTAACAGGGAAGTGAGAGGGC
CGCGGCAAAGCCGTTTTTCCATAGGCTCCGCCCCCCTGACAAGCATCACGAAATCTGACGCTCAAATCAG
TGGTGGCGAAACCCGACAGGACTATAAAGATACCAGGCGTTTCCCCCTGGCGGCTCCCTCGTGCGCTCTC
CTGTTCCTGCCTTTCGGTTTACCGGTGTCATTCCGCTGTTATGGCCGCGTTTGTCTCATTCCACGCCTGA
CACTCAGTTCCGGGTAGGCAGTTCGCTCCAAGCTGGACTGTATGCACGAACCCCCCGTTCAGTCCGACCG
CTGCGCCTTATCCGGTAACTATCGTCTTGAGTCCAACCCGGAAAGACATGCAAAAGCACCACTGGCAGCA
GCCACTGGTAATTGATTTAGAGGAGTTAGTCTTGAAGTCATGCGCCGGTTAAGGCTAAACTGAAAGGACA
AGTTTTGGTGACTGCGCTCCTCCAAGCCAGTTACCTCGGTTCAAAGAGTTGGTAGCTCAGAGAACCTTCG
AAAAACCGCCCTGCAAGGCGGTTTTTTCGTTTTCAGAGCAAGAGATTACGCGCAGACCAAAACGATCTCA
AGAAGATCATCTTATTAAGGGGTCTGACGCTCAGTGGAACGAAAAATCAATCTAAAGTATATATGAGTAA
ACTTGGTCTGACAGTTACCTTAGAAAAACTCATCGAGCATCAAATGAAACTGCAATTTATTCATATCAGG
ATTATCAATACCATATTTTTGAAAAAGCCGTTTCTGTAATGAAGGAGAAAACTCACCGAGGCAGTTCCAT
AGGATGGCAAGATCCTGGTATCGGTCTGCGATTCCGACTCGTCCAACATCAATACAACCTATTAATTTCC
CCTCGTCAAAAATAAGGTTATCAAGTGAGAAATCACCATGAGTGACGACTGAATCCGGTGAGAATGGCAA
AAGCTTATGCATTTCTTTCCAGACTTGTTCAACAGGCCAGCCATTACGCTCGTCATCAAAATCACTCGCA
TCAACCAAACCGTTATTCATTCGTGATTGCGCCTGAGCGAGACGAAATACGCGATCGCTGTTAAAAGGAC
AATTACAAACAGGAATCGAATGCAACCGGCGCAGGAACACTGCCAGCGCATCAACAATATTTTCACCTGA
ATCAGGATATTCTTCTAATACCTGGAATGCTGTTTTCCCGGGGATCGCAGTGGTGAGTAACCATGCATCA
TCAGGAGTACGGATAAAATGCTTGATGGTCGGAAGAGGCATAAATTCCGTCAGCCAGTTTAGTCTGACCA
TCTCATCTGTAACATCATTGGCAACGCTACCTTTGCCATGTTTCAGAAACAACTCTGGCGCATCGGGCTT
CCCATACAATCGATAGATTGTCGCACCTGATTGCCCGACATTATCGCGAGCCCATTTATACCCATATAAA
TCAGCATCCATGTTGGAATTTAATCGCGGCCTGGAGCAAGACGTTTCCCGTTGAATATGGCTCATAACAC
CCCTTGTATTACTGTTTATGTAAGCAGACAGTTTTATTGTTCATGATGATATATTTTTATCTTGTGCAAT
GTACATCAGAGATTTTGAGACACAACCAATTATTGAAGGCCTCCCTAACGGGGGGCCTTTTTTTGTTTCT
GGTCTCCCAAGCGCTTAACGATCGTTGGCTGAACAAACAGACAATCTGGTCTGTTTGTATTATGGAAAAT
TTTTCTGTATAATAGATTCAACAAACAGACAATCTGGTCTGTTTGTATTATCAGCGGTCAACGCATGTGC
TTTGCGTTCTGATGAGACAGTGATGTCGAAACCGCCTCTACAAATAATTTTGTTTAATCTCCGCTCTATC
CCCAAGGACCTATATATGACAATTAAAGAAATGCCTCAGCCAAAAACGTTTGGAGAGCTTAAAAATTTAC
CGTTATTAAACACAGATAAACCGGTTCAAGCTTTGATGAAAATTGCGGATGAATTAGGAGAAATCTTTAA
ATTCGAGGCGCCTGGTCGTGTAACGCGCTACTTATCAAGTCAGCGTCTAATTAAAGAAGCATGCGATGAA
TCACGCTTTGATAAAAACTTAAGTCAAGCGCTTAAATTCGCGCGTGATTTTGGCGGAGACGGGTTAGTTA
CAAGCTGGACGCATGAAAAAAATTGGAAAAAAGCGCATAATATCTTACTTCCAAGCTTTAGTCAGCAGGC
AATGAAAGGCTATCATGCGATGATGGTCGATATCGCCGTGCAGCTTGTTCAAAAGTGGGAGCGTCTAAAT
GCAGATGAGCATATTGAAGTATCGGAAGACATGACACGTTTAACGCTTGATACAATTGGTCTTTGCGGCT
TTAACTATCGCTTTAACAGCTTTTACCGAGATCAGCCTCATCCATTTATTATAAGTGCGGTCCGTGCACT
GGATGAAGTAATGAACAAGCTGCAGCGAGCAAATCCAGACGACCCAGCTTATGATGAAAACAAGCGCCAG
TGTCAAGAAGATATCAAGGTGATGAACGACCTAGTAGATAAAATTATTGCAGATCGCAAAGCAAGGGGTG
AACAAAGCGATGATTTATTAACGCAGATGCTAAACGGAAAAGATCCAGAAACGGGTGAGCCGCTTGATGA
CGGGAACATTAGCTATCAAATTATTACATTCTTAATTGCGGGACACGAAACAACAAGTGGTCTTTTATCA
TTTGCGCTGTATTTCTTAGTGAAAAATCCACATGTATTACAAAAAGTAGCAGAAGAAGCAGCACGAGTTC
TAGTAGATCCTGTTCCAAGCTACAAACAAGTCAAACAGCTTAAATATGTCGGCATGGTCTTAAACGAAGC
GCTGCGCTTATGGCCAACTGCGCCTGCGTTTTCCCTATATGCAAAAGAAGATACGGTGCTTGGAGGAGAA
TATCCTTTAGAAAAAGGCGACGAAGTAATGGTTCTGATTCCTCAGCTTCACCGTGATAAAACAATTTGGG
GAGACGATGTGGAGGAGTTCCGTCCAGAGCGTTTTGAAAATCCAAGTGCGATTCCGCAGCATGCGTTTAA
ACCGTTTGGAAACGGTCAGCGTGCGTGTATCGGTCAGCAGTTCGCTCTTCATGAAGCAACGCTGGTACTT
GGTATGATGCTAAAACACTTTGACTTTGAAGATCATACAAACTACGAGCTCGATATTAAAGAAACTTTAA
CGTTAAAACCTGAAGGCTTTGTGGTAAAAGCAAAATCGAAAAAAATTCCGCTTGGCGGTATTCCTTCACC
TAGCACTGAACAGTCTGCTAAAAAAGTACGCAAAAAGGCAGAAAACGCTCATAATACGCCGCTGCTTGTG
CTATACGGTTCAAATATGGGAACAGCTGAAGGAACGGCGCGTGATTTAGCAGATATTGCAATGAGCAAAG
GATTTGCACCGCAGGTCGCAACGCTTGATTCACACGCCGGAAATCTTCCGCGCGAAGGAGCTGTATTAAT
TGTAACGGCGTCTTATAACGGTCATCCGCCTGATAACGCAAAGCAATTTGTCGACTGGTTAGACCAAGCG
TCTGCTGATGAAGTAAAAGGCGTTCGCTACTCCGTATTTGGATGCGGCGATAAAAACTGGGCTACTACGT
ATCAAAAAGTGCCTGCTTTTATCGATGAAACGCTTGCCGCTAAAGGGGCAGAAAACATCGCTGACCGCGG
TGAAGCAGATGCAAGCGACGACTTTGAAGGCACATATGAAGAATGGCGTGAACATATGTGGAGTGACGTA
GCAGCCTACTTTAACCTCGACATTGAAAACAGTGAAGATAATAAATCTACTCTTTCACTTCAATTTGTCG
ACAGCGCCGCGGATATGCCGCTTGCGAAAATGCACGGTGCGTTTTCAACGAACGTCGTAGCAAGCAAAGA
ACTTCAACAGCCAGGCAGTGCACGAAGCACGCGACATCTTGAAATTGAACTTCCAAAAGAAGCTTCTTAT
CAAGAAGGAGATCATTTAGGTGTTATTCCTCGCAACTATGAAGGAATAGTAAACCGTGTAACAGCAAGGT
TCGGCCTAGATGCATCACAGCAAATCCGTCTGGAAGCAGAAGAAGAAAAATTAGCTCATTTGCCACTCGC
TAAAACAGTATCCGTAGAAGAGCTTCTGCAATACGTGGAGCTTCAAGATCCTGTTACGCGCACGCAGCTT
CGCGCAATGGCTGCTAAAACGGTCTGCCCGCCGCATAAAGTAGAGCTTGAAGCCTTGCTTGAAAAGCAAG
CCTACAAAGAACAAGTGCTGGCAAAACGTTTAACAATGCTTGAACTGCTTGAAAAATACCCGGCGTGTGA
AATGAAATTCAGCGAATTTATCGCCCTTCTGCCAAGCATACGCCCGCGCTATTACTCGATTTCTTCATCA
CCTCGTGTCGATGAAAAACAAGCAAGCATCACGGTCAGCGTTGTCTCAGGAGAAGCGTGGAGCGGATATG
GAGAATATAAAGGAATTGCGTCGAACTATCTTGCCGAGCTGCAAGAAGGAGATACGATTACGTGCTTTAT
TTCCACACCGCAGTCAGAATTTACGCTGCCAAAAGACCCTGAAACGCCGCTTATCATGGTCGGACCGGGA
ACAGGCGTCGCGCCGTTTAGAGGCTTTGTGCAGGCGCGCAAACAGCTAAAAGAACAAGGACAGTCACTTG
GAGAAGCACATTTATACTTCGGCTGCCGTTCACCTCATGAAGACTATCTGTATCAAGAAGAGCTTGAAAA
CGCCCAAAGCGAAGGCATCATTACGCTTCATACCGCTTTTTCTCGCATGCCAAATCAGCCGAAAACATAC
GTTCAGCACGTAATGGAACAAGACGGCAAGAAATTGATTGAACTTCTTGATCAAGGAGCGCACTTCTATA
TTTGCGGAGACGGAAGCCAAATGGCACCTGCCGTTGAAGCAACGCTTATGAAAAGCTATGCTGACGTTCA
CCAAGTGAGTGAAGCAGACGCTCGCTTATGGCTGCAGCAGCTAGAAGAAAAAGGCCGATACGCAAAAGAC
GTGTGGGCTGGGTAATAAGGATGAGCTCTACAAATAAGCAGAGGTGGTTGTGTTGCGAAAAAAAAAAAAA
ACACCCTAACGGGTGTTTTTTTTTTTTTGGTGTCCCCACGTGTGGCGCTGGAGACCGTCCAATGGCGGCG
CGCCATCGAATGGTGCAAAACCTTTCGCGGTATGGCATGATAGCGCCCGGAAGAGAGTCAATTCAGGGTG
GTGAATATGAGCCCGAAACGTCGTACCCAGGCAGAACGTGCAATGGAAACCCAGGGTAAACTGATTGCAG
CAGCACTGGGTGTTCTGCGTGAAAAAGGTTATGCAGGTTTTCGTATTGCAGATGTTCCGGGTGCAGCCGG
TGTTAGCCGTGGTGCACAGAGCCATCATTTTCCGACCAAACTGGAACTGCTGCTGGCAACCTTTGAATGG
CTGTATGAGCAGATTACCGAACGTAGCCGTGCACGTCTGGCAAAACTGAAACCGGAAGATGATGTTATTC
AGCAGATGCTGGATGATGCAGCAGATTTTTTTCTGGATGATGATTTTAGCATCGGCCTGGATCTGATTGT
TGCAGCAGATCGTGATCCGGCACTGCGTGAAGGTATTCTGCGTACCGTTGAACGTAATCGTTTTGTTGTT
GAAGATATGTGGCTGGGTGTGCTGGTGAGCCGTGGTCTGAGCCGTGATGATGCCGAAGATATTCTGTGGC
TGATTTTTAACAGCGTTCGTGGTCTGACAGTTCGTAGCCTGTGGCAGAAAGATAAAGAACGTTTTGAACG
TGTGCGTAATAGCACCCTGGAAATTGCACGTGAACGTTATGCAAAATTCAAACGTTGATAAGGATCCTAA
TTGGTAACGAATCAGACAATTGACGGCTCGAGGGAGTAGCATAGGGTTTGCAGAATCCCTGCTTCGTCCA
TTTGACAGGCACATTATGCATCGATGATAAGCTGTCAAACATGAGCAGATCCTCTACGCCGGACGCATCG
TGGCCGGCATCACCGGCGCCACAGGTGCGGTTGCTGGCGCCTATATCGCCGACATCACCGATGGGGAAGA
TCGGGCTCGCCACTTCGGGCTCATGAGCAAATATTTTATCTGAGGTGCTTCCTCGCTC
